Addgene plasmid #116884: pNIA-CEN-FLAG-LINXa4(RLR)-Bre1
Purpose: FLAG-tagged LINXa4-Bre1 with RLR hinge-loop mutations
Depositing lab: Brian Kuhlman. Depositing organization: University of North Carolina at Chapel Hill. Publication: Engineering Improved Photoswitches for the Control of Nucleocytoplasmic Distribution. Lerner AM, Yumerefendi H, Goudy OJ, Strahl BD, Kuhlman B. ACS Synth Biol. 2018 Nov 29. doi: 10.1021/acssynbio.8b00368. PubMed 30441907.
Backbone
  Vector backbone: pNIA-CEN
  Backbone size w/o insert (bp): 8084
  Total vector size (bp): 10700
  Vector type: Yeast Expression, Synthetic Biology
  Selectable markers: LEU2
Growth in bacteria
  Bacterial resistance: Ampicillin, 100 μg/mL
  Growth temperature: 37°C
  Growth strain: DH5alpha
  Copy number: High Copy
Gene/Insert
  Gene/Insert name: LINXa4(RLR)-Bre1
  Species: S. cerevisiae (budding yeast), Synthetic; Avena sativa
  Mutation: Bre1 point mutations K8A, K9A and K11A, LINXa3 wild type HVR 519-521 to RLR
  Promoter: ADH1
  Tag / fusion protein: FLAG (N terminal on backbone)
  Cloning method: Restriction Enzyme; 5′ cloning site XbaI (not destroyed); 3′ cloning site BamHI (not destroyed)
  Sequencing primers: 5′ GTCATTGTTCTCGTTCCCTTTCTTCCTTG; 3′ GGGACCTAGACTTCAGGTTGTCTAACTCC
Terms and licenses: Academic/Nonprofit Terms; Industry Terms: Not Available to Industry
How to cite: pNIA-CEN-FLAG-LINXa4(RLR)-Bre1 was a gift from Brian Kuhlman (Addgene plasmid # 116884 ; http://n2t.net/addgene:116884 ; RRID:Addgene_116884)
