[The description below was written by a language model from this plasmid's Addgene catalogue record and pLannotate feature annotations shown in this document.]
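Description:
pNIA-CEN-FLAG-LINXa4(RLR)-Bre1 is a low-copy yeast expression shuttle plasmid built on the pNIA-CEN backbone. In Saccharomyces cerevisiae it is maintained through a CEN4/ARS1 centromere-replication element, which keeps copy number near one per cell, and it is selected by LEU2 complementation of leucine auxotrophy. In E. coli it replicates from a high-copy ColE1/pUC-type origin under ampicillin selection (AmpR). The remaining annotations are vector remnants: lacZα and lacI fragments, the lac promoter/operator, T3 and T7 promoters, and short yeast genomic fragments. The catalogue lists a total size of about 10.7 kb, whereas the sequenced record is 10,556 nt.

The expression cassette runs from the constitutive yeast ADH1 promoter to the CYC1 terminator. It encodes an N-terminal FLAG epitope followed by the LINXa4(RLR) photoswitch fused to Bre1, inserted between XbaI and BamHI sites. The automated annotation labels a segment downstream of FLAG as miniSOG. Since the record gives Avena sativa as a source species, this hit most likely reflects homology to the LOV2-type flavin-binding domain of the photoswitch rather than a true miniSOG reporter. The RLR designation refers to replacement of the wild-type HVR residues at positions 519–521 in the hinge-loop region. Bre1, the yeast E3 ubiquitin ligase that monoubiquitinates histone H2B together with Rad6, carries K8A, K9A and K11A substitutions.

According to the associated publication title, the construct belongs to a series of engineered photoswitches for controlling nucleocytoplasmic distribution. It is therefore suited to placing Bre1 localisation, and hence its nuclear chromatin-modifying activity, under light control in yeast, with the FLAG tag allowing detection of the fusion protein.
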