Features (pLannotate 1.2.2; 23 found; start..end, strand, type, name):
      1..705     +  promoter       ADH1 promoter: S. cerevisiae ADH1; promoter for alcohol dehydrogenase 1
    759..782     +  CDS            FLAG: FLAG® epitope tag, followed by an enterokinase cleavage site
    855..1172    +  CDS            miniSOG: miniSOG is a basic (constitutively fluorescent) cyan fluorescent protein published in 2011, derived from Arabidopsis thaliana. It requires the cofactor flavin for fluorescence.
   1308..3404    +  CDS            BRE1: BRE1_YEAST - Experimental evidence at protein level: Swiss-Prot protein existence level 1. E3 ubiquitin-protein ligase that mediates monoubiquitination of histone H2B to form H2BK123ub1 in association with the E2 enzyme RAD6/UBC2. H2BK123ub1 gives a specific tag for epigenetic transcriptional activation, elongation by RNA polymerase II, telomeric silencing, and is also a prerequisite for H3K4me and H3K79me formation. It thereby plays a central role in histone code and gene regulation. Also modulates the formation of double-strand breaks during meiosis. From Saccharomyces cerevisiae (strain ATC
   3426..3673    +  terminator     CYC1 terminator: S. cerevisiae CYC1; transcription terminator for CYC1
   3692..3710    -  promoter       T7 promoter: promoter for bacteriophage T7 RNA polymerase
   3718..3809    +  CDS            lacZα (fragment): LacZα fragment of β-galactosidase; lacZ fragment
   3802..3860    -  CDS            lacI (fragment): lac repressor; lacI; The lac repressor binds to the lac operator to inhibit transcription in E. coli. This inhibition can be relieved by adding lactose or isopropyl-β-D-thiogalactopyranoside (IPTG).
   4043..4631    -  rep_origin     ori: high-copy-number ColE1/pMB1/pBR322/pUC origin of replication
   4802..5662    -  CDS            AmpR: β-lactamase; bla; confers resistance to ampicillin, carbenicillin, and related antibiotics
   5663..5767    -  promoter       AmpR promoter: bla
   5873..6278    +  promoter       LEU2 promoter: S. cerevisiae LEU2
   6279..7370    +  CDS            LEU2: LEU3_YEAST - Experimental evidence at protein level: Swiss-Prot protein existence level 1. Catalyzes the oxidation of 3-carboxy-2-hydroxy-4- methylpentanoate (3-isopropylmalate) to 3-carboxy-4-methyl-2- oxopentanoate. The product decarboxylates to 4-methyl-2 oxopentanoate. From Saccharomyces cerevisiae (strain ATCC 204508 / S288c) (Baker's yeast).
   7490..7508    +  promoter       tet promoter (fragment): E. coli promoter for tetracycline efflux protein gene
   7735..8897    +  misc_feature   CEN/ARS: S. cerevisiae CEN4 centromere fused to the autonomously replicating sequence ARS1/ARS416
   9345..9455    -  CDS            RMD1 (fragment): RMD1_YEAST - Experimental evidence at protein level: Swiss-Prot protein existence level 1. Required for sporulation where it is believed to have a role in meiotic nuclear division. From Saccharomyces cerevisiae (strain ATCC 204508 / S288c) (Baker's yeast).
   9460..9511    +  misc_feature   bom (fragment): basis of mobility region from pBR322
   9517..9588    -  CDS            lacZα (fragment): LacZα fragment of β-galactosidase; lacZ fragment
   9635..9656    +  protein_bind   CAP binding site: CAP binding activates transcription in the presence of cAMP. E. coli catabolite activator protein
   9671..9701    +  promoter       lac promoter: promoter for the E. coli lac operon
   9709..9725    +  protein_bind   lac operator: The lac repressor binds to the lac operator to inhibit transcription in E. coli. This inhibition can be relieved by adding lactose or isopropyl-β-D-thiogalactopyranoside (IPTG). lac repressor encoded by lacI
   9770..9788    +  promoter       T3 promoter: promoter for bacteriophage T3 RNA polymerase
   9854..10192   +  CDS            YO085_YEAST: Protein predicted: Swiss-Prot protein existence level 4. From Saccharomyces cerevisiae (strain ATCC 204508 / S288c) (Baker's yeast).
>Addgene plasmid #116884 | pNIA-CEN-FLAG-LINXa4(RLR)-Bre1 | addgene full sequence | sequence record 232449 | Addgene NGS Result
ATCCTTTTGTTGTTTCCGGGTGTACAATATGGACTTCCTCTTTTCTGGCAACCAAACCCATACATCGGGA
TTCCTATAATACCTTCGTTGGTCTCCCTAACATGTAGGTGGCGGAGGGGAGATATACAATAGAACAGATA
CCAGACAAGACATAATGGGCTAAACAAGACTACACCAATTACACTGCCTCATTGATGGTGGTACATAACG
AACTAATACTGTAGCCCTAGACTTGATAGCCATCATCATATCGAAGTTTCACTACCCTTTTTCCATTTGC
CATCTATTGAAGTAATAATAGGCGCATGCAACTTCTTTTCTTTTTTTTTCTTTTCTCTCTCCCCCGTTGT
TGTCTCACCATATCCGCAATGACAAAAAAATGATGGAAGACACTAAAGGAAAAAATTAACGACAAAGACA
GCACCAACAGATGTCGTTGTTCCAGAGCTGATGAGGGGTATCTCGAAGCACACGAAACTTTTTCCTTCCT
TCATTCACGCACACTACTCTCTAATGAGCAACGGTATACGGCCTTCCTTCCAGTTACTTGAATTTGAAAT
AAAAAAAAGTTTGCTGTCTTGCTATCAAGTATAAATAGACCTGCAATTATTAATCTTTTGTTTCCTCGTC
ATTGTTCTCGTTCCCTTTCTTCCTTGTTTCTTTTTCTGCACAATATTTCAAGCTATACCAAGCATACAAT
CAACTCCAAGCTTGAATTAATTCCGGGCGGAATGAAAGCGTTAACGTCTGGCGGCCGCGATTACAAGGAC
GACGATGACAAGTCTAGAGCCGCCGCCAAGAGGGTGAAGCTGGACGGTTCTGGAAGTGGGTCCTTGGCTA
CTACACTTGAACGTATTGAGAAGAACTTTGTCATTACTGACCCAAGATTGCCAGATAATCCCATTATATT
CGCGTCCGATAGTTTCTTGCAGTTGACAGAATATAGCCGTGAAGAAATTTTGGGAAGAAACTGCAGGTTT
CTACAAGGTCCTGAAACTGATCGCGCGACAGTGAGAAAAATTAGAGATGCCATAGATAACCAAACAGAGG
TCACTGTTCAGCTGATTAATTATACAAAGAGTGGTAAAAAGTTCTGGAACCTCTTTCACTTGCAGCCTAT
GCGAGATCAGAAGGGAGATGTCCAGTACTTTATTGGGGTTCAGTTGGATGGAACTGAGCGACTGCGAGAT
GCTGCAGAGAGAGAGGGAGTCATGCTGATTAAGAAAACTGCAGAAAATATTGATGAAGCGGCAAAAGAGC
TGGCCGGGCTGGATCTGGGGTCTGGAAGTGGGTCGGGGTCCCGGGGAACGGCCGAGCCTGCTACTGCCGC
TATCGCACTAGAATTAAGCGATCCTAGTGAACCGCTTACTCAATCTGATGTGATAGCGTTTCAAAAAGAA
GCTTTGTTTAGATGTATAAATCGTCGAAGAGTCGACTTTGAAGCCTTGCGAAAGCAATATGAACTTTCAA
GAAGGGAGTGCATAGATGTTTCCCGCAAGTTGGCAAATATTATGGCGCTGATAGTAACTTTAGCTAGGTT
TATCGAAACATTCTGCACAGACGCCAACGAGAAGCAACTATGTAGGGAAATAGCCCAAGGCGATGAGACG
TTGATAGTTCAGCGCAGTGATTCTTTCATGAAGCTACTGACTAAATATGGGAAGCCAAACACGACAGATA
GTAATACTAATAGTAATGCTTCGGATCATATTCAAGAATTAACAACGGAGTTAAAAAACTTGCGGAAAAG
TAAAGAGGAGCTCTTTTATGAAAATTCGCAATTGACAGAGGAGATTTCTGCTTTGAAGGAATATTATACA
AATATAATTCGCAAGTATGATAGAGATGAATCCTTTACTATAAAACGTGTTTTTAAGGAAGATAAGACTG
ATGCTGTAAAGGAATTACGGGAAGATGAAAAAGAATCTAATGAAAACAATATAAAATCTGGAAATAAAGA
CTCCTCTGCAATTAATGGTGATAATACATCCAAAAAATCCGAGAAAGGTGATGAACTTGTGCAGGCGGAG
GATGAACGAAAAGAAGATGCTGAGAATGAAAAATTAGAATTGGATCTGAAATTTTCTGATTTACGGGCAG
AGATAAACTCCTTGAGTTCCACTATAAAAGACCTTGAAAATATCAGAAGGGGAAACGAGGAAGAGCTCAT
CAAAACACGTTCTGAGGTATCCAATTTAAAAAAGCAACAGATAGCAGCAGCAGACCAAGACCCAGATTTC
AAGTCATATGACCATGAGTCCCTGTTAGCAAAAATTCAACATTTGACTGAACAAAACGCAGAATTATCTG
AGATCAATAGTTCCTTTTTATCAAAATTTCAAGTTTTAGCCAAAGAGAAAGAAATATATACGAATAAGGT
CCGAGAAGAATTCCAGAAAAGTCTCGACTCCCTAGTAGAAATGAACAGTTCATTGGAAAAGGACGTTGTA
AGAATAAGAACGGCTCGTGATGATTTACTAAGCAAAATCGCCATTTTGGAAGCTGAAAAATCCAAGACTG
AAGTGTTGAGCGATTTACAACATGCAATTGATATTTTGAAGAAGCAATGGACAAAAATTGATCAAAGATC
AAACGATACAAAATCCTCGTCGACTCAAGATGCATTAATAAAGGAAATTCAAGACTTAGAGAAGGGTTTT
AGAGAGTTATCCGACTTAACTCATAAAAAGTACTCTGAGATTATTAATCACGAATCTGTTATATCCAAGC
TTACCGTAGAAAAAACTAAGGCTGATCAGAAATATTTTGCCGCGATGAGGTCCAAAGATTCAATTTTAAT
TGAAATCAAAACTCTTTCTAAAAGCCTCAGTAAATCAAATGAGCTTATTCTACAGTTAAAAGACTCTGAT
AGATTGCTACAGCAAAAAATAGGAAATTTACATAAACAACTGGATCTTTCTCAAAATAATGAACGCAGGT
TAATTGATTCCAGTAAAACAGAGACACTAAAAATAATTGATTTAAATAATACATCCACTAAACTGAAAAG
GTCATTAGAAAAGCTACAAGAAGAAAGTAACAAAAGCATTGCAGATATGACGCATCTAGAAACTAAATTA
AATGATACAGAAATAGAATTGAAGCACTTCAAGCAGAAGGCATCTCATCTAGAATCCAAGTGTGAAAAAC
TACATGATACATTGTTCCGTGGTAACAACAAAAATAAGGGCTCGAGCGATGAAGCACTCGTAGAAGAACT
AGCAAATTTCCGTACACTTGTTTATTGTTCCCTGTGTTCTAAAAATTGGAAAAACATGGCTATTAAAACC
TGTGGCCATGTCTTTTGTGAGAATTGCTGTAAGGAACGATTGGCAGCGAGAATGAGAAAATGCCCTACAT
GCAACAAAGCATTCAGTTCCAATGATTTATTGACAGTGCACTTGTAAGGATCCGTCGACCTCGAGTCATG
TAATTAGTTATGTCACGCTTACATTCACGCCCTCCCCCCACATCCGCTCTAACCGAAAAGGAAGGAGTTA
GACAACCTGAAGTCTAGGTCCCTATTTATTTTTTTATAGTTATGTTAGTATTAAGAACGTTATTTATATT
TCAAATTTTTCTTTTTTTTCTGTACAGACGCGTGTACGCATGTAACATTATACTGAAAACCTTGCTTGAG
AAGGTTTTGGGACGCTCGAAGGCTTTAATTTGCGGCCGGTACCCAATTCGCCCTATAGTGAGTCGTATTA
CGCGCGCTCACTGGCCGTCGTTTTACAACGTCGTGACTGGGAAAACCCTGGCGTTACCCAACTTAATCGC
CTTGCAGCACATCCCCCTTTCGCCAGCTGCATTAATGAATCGGCCAACGCGCGGGGAGAGGCGGTTTGCG
TATTGGGCGCTCTTCCGCTTCCTCGCTCACTGACTCGCTGCGCTCGGTCGTTCGGCTGCGGCGAGCGGTA
TCAGCTCACTCAAAGGCGGTAATACGGTTATCCACAGAATCAGGGGATAACGCAGGAAAGAACATGTGAG
CAAAAGGCCAGCAAAAGGCCAGGAACCGTAAAAAGGCCGCGTTGCTGGCGTTTTTCCATAGGCTCCGCCC
CCCTGACGAGCATCACAAAAATCGACGCTCAAGTCAGAGGTGGCGAAACCCGACAGGACTATAAAGATAC
CAGGCGTTTCCCCCTGGAAGCTCCCTCGTGCGCTCTCCTGTTCCGACCCTGCCGCTTACCGGATACCTGT
CCGCCTTTCTCCCTTCGGGAAGCGTGGCGCTTTCTCATAGCTCACGCTGTAGGTATCTCAGTTCGGTGTA
GGTCGTTCGCTCCAAGCTGGGCTGTGTGCACGAACCCCCCGTTCAGCCCGACCGCTGCGCCTTATCCGGT
AACTATCGTCTTGAGTCCAACCCGGTAAGACACGACTTATCGCCACTGGCAGCAGCCACTGGTAACAGGA
TTAGCAGAGCGAGGTATGTAGGCGGTGCTACAGAGTTCTTGAAGTGGTGGCCTAACTACGGCTACACTAG
AAGAACAGTATTTGGTATCTGCGCTCTGCTGAAGCCAGTTACCTTCGGAAAAAGAGTTGGTAGCTCTTGA
TCCGGCAAACAAACCACCGCTGGTAGCGGTGGTTTTTTTGTTTGCAAGCAGCAGATTACGCGCAGAAAAA
AAGGATCTCAAGAAGATCCTTTGATCTTTTCTACGGGGTCTGACGCTCAGTGGAACGAAAACTCACGTTA
AGGGATTTTGGTCATGAGATTATCAAAAAGGATCTTCACCTAGATCCTTTTAAATTAAAAATGAAGTTTT
AAATCAATCTAAAGTATATATGAGTAAACTTGGTCTGACAGTTACCAATGCTTAATCAGTGAGGCACCTA
TCTCAGCGATCTGTCTATTTCGTTCATCCATAGTTGCCTGACTCCCCGTCGTGTAGATAACTACGATACG
GGAGGGCTTACCATCTGGCCCCAGTGCTGCAATGATACCGCGAGACCCACGCTCACCGGCTCCAGATTTA
TCAGCAATAAACCAGCCAGCCGGAAGGGCCGAGCGCAGAAGTGGTCCTGCAACTTTATCCGCCTCCATCC
AGTCTATTAATTGTTGCCGGGAAGCTAGAGTAAGTAGTTCGCCAGTTAATAGTTTGCGCAACGTTGTTGC
CATTGCTACAGGCATCGTGGTGTCACGCTCGTCGTTTGGTATGGCTTCATTCAGCTCCGGTTCCCAACGA
TCAAGGCGAGTTACATGATCCCCCATGTTGTGCAAAAAAGCGGTTAGCTCCTTCGGTCCTCCGATCGTTG
TCAGAAGTAAGTTGGCCGCAGTGTTATCACTCATGGTTATGGCAGCACTGCATAATTCTCTTACTGTCAT
GCCATCCGTAAGATGCTTTTCTGTGACTGGTGAGTACTCAACCAAGTCATTCTGAGAATAGTGTATGCGG
CGACCGAGTTGCTCTTGCCCGGCGTCAATACGGGATAATACCGCGCCACATAGCAGAACTTTAAAAGTGC
TCATCATTGGAAAACGTTCTTCGGGGCGAAAACTCTCAAGGATCTTACCGCTGTTGAGATCCAGTTCGAT
GTAACCCACTCGTGCACCCAACTGATCTTCAGCATCTTTTACTTTCACCAGCGTTTCTGGGTGAGCAAAA
ACAGGAAGGCAAAATGCCGCAAAAAAGGGAATAAGGGCGACACGGAAATGTTGAATACTCATACTCTTCC
TTTTTCAATATTATTGAAGCATTTATCAGGGTTATTGTCTCATGAGCGGATACATATTTGAATGTATTTA
GAAAAATAAACAAATAGGGGTTCCGCGCACATTTCCCCGAAAAGTGCCACCTGACGTCTAAGAAACCATT
ATTATCATGACATTAACCTATAAAAATAGGCGTATCACGAGGCCCTTTCGTCTTCAAGAATTAACTGTGG
GAATACTCAGGTATCGTAAGATGCAAGAGTTCGAATCTCTTAGCAACCATTATTTTTTTCCTCAACATAA
CGAGAACACACAGGGGCGCTATCGCACAGAATCAAATTCGATGACTGGAAATTTTTTGTTAATTTCAGAG
GTCGCCTGACGCATATACCTTTTTCAACTGAAAAATTGGGAGAAAAAGGAAAGGTGAGAGCGCCGGAACC
GGCTTTTCATATAGAATAGAGAAGCGTTCATGACTAAATGCTTGCATCACAATACTTGAAGTTGACAATA
TTATTTAAGGACCTATTGTTTTTTCCAATAGGTGGTTAGCAATCGTCTTACTTTCTAACTTTTCTTACCT
TTTACATTTCAGCAATATATATATATATTTCAAGGATATACCATTCTAATGTCTGCCCCTAAGAAGATCG
TCGTTTTGCCAGGTGACCACGTTGGTCAAGAAATCACAGCCGAAGCCATTAAGGTTCTTAAAGCTATTTC
TGATGTTCGTTCCAATGTCAAGTTCGATTTCGAAAATCATTTAATTGGTGGTGCTGCTATCGATGCTACA
GGTGTTCCACTTCCAGATGAGGCGCTGGAAGCCTCCAAGAAGGCTGATGCCGTTTTGTTAGGTGCTGTGG
GTGGTCCTAAATGGGGTACAGGTAGTGTTAGACCTGAACAAGGTTTACTAAAAATCCGTAAAGAACTTCA
ATTGTACGCCAACTTAAGACCATGTAACTTTGCATCCGACTCTCTTTTAGACTTATCTCCAATCAAGCCA
CAATTTGCTAAAGGTACTGACTTCGTTGTTGTCAGAGAATTAGTGGGAGGTATTTACTTTGGTAAGAGAA
AGGAAGACGATGGTGATGGTGTCGCTTGGGATAGTGAACAATACACCGTTCCAGAAGTGCAAAGAATCAC
AAGAATGGCCGCTTTCATGGCCCTACAACATGAGCCACCATTGCCTATTTGGTCCTTGGATAAAGCTAAT
GTTTTGGCCTCTTCAAGATTATGGAGAAAAACTGTGGAGGAAACCATCAAGAACGAATTTCCTACATTGA
AGGTTCAACATCAATTGATTGATTCTGCCGCCATGATCCTAGTTAAGAACCCAACCCACCTAAATGGTAT
TATAATCACCAGCAACATGTTTGGTGATATCATCTCCGATGAAGCCTCCGTTATCCCAGGTTCCTTGGGT
TTGTTGCCATCTGCGTCCTTGGCCTCTTTGCCAGACAAGAACACCGCATTTGGTTTGTACGAACCATGCC
ACGGTTCTGCTCCAGATTTGCCAAAGAATAAGGTCAACCCTATCGCCACTATCTTGTCTGCTGCAATGAT
GTTGAAATTGTCATTGAACTTGCCTGAAGAAGGTAAGGCCATTGAAGATGCAGTTAAAAAGGTTTTGGAT
GCAGGTATCAGAACTGGTGATTTAGGTGGTTCCAACAGTACCACCGAAGTCGGTGATGCTGTCGCCGAAG
AAGTTAAGAAAATCCTTGCTTAAAAAGATTCTCTTTTTTTATGATATTTGTACATAAACTTTATAAATGA
AATTCATAATAGAAACGACACGAAATTACAAAATGGAATATGTTCATAGGGTAGAATTAATTCTCATGTT
TGACAGCTTATCATCGATCGTCCAACTGCATGGAGATGAGTCGTGGCAAGAATACCAAGAGTTCCTCGGT
TTGCCAGTTATTAAAAGACTCGTATTTCCAAAAGACTGCAACATACTACTCAGTGCAGCTTCACAGAAAC
CTCATTCGTTTATTCCCTTGTTTGATTCAGAAGCAGGTGGGACAGGTGAACTTTTGGATTGGAACTCGAT
TTCTGACTGGGTTGGAAGGCAAGAGAGCCCCGAGAGCTTACATTTTATGTTAGCTGGTGGACTGACGCCA
GAAAATGTTGGTGATGCGCTTAGATTAAATGGCGTTATTGGTGTTGATGTAAGCGGAGGTGTGGAGACAA
ATGGTGTAAAAGACTCTAACAAAATAGCAAATTTCGTCAAAAATGCTAAGAAATAGGTTATTACTGAGTA
GTATTTATTTAAGTATTGTTTGTGCACTTGCCTGCAAGCCTTTTGAAAAGCAAGCATAAAAGATCTAAAC
ATAAAATCTGTAAAATAACAAGATGTAAAGATAATGCTAAATCATTTGGCTTTTTGATTGATTGTACAGG
AAAATATACATCGCAGGGGGTTGACTTTTACCATTTCACCGCAATGGAATCAAACTTGTTGAAGAGAATG
TTCACAGGCGCATACGCTACAATGACCCGATTCTTGCTAGCCTTTTCTCGGTCTTGCAAACAACCGCCGG
CAGCTTAGTATATAAATACACATGTACATACCTCTCTCCGTATCCTCGTAATCATTTTCTTGTATTTATC
GTCTTTTCGCTGTAAAAACTTTATCACACTTATCTCAAATACACTTATTAACCGCTTTTACTATTATCTT
CTACGCTGACAGTAATATCAAACAGTGACACATATTAAACACAGTGGTTTCTTTGCATAAACACCATCAG
CCTCAAGTCGTCAAGTAAAGATTTCGTGTTCATGCAGATAGATAACAATCTATATGTTGATAATTAGCGT
TGCCTCATCAATGCGAGATCCGTTTAACCGGACCCTAGTGCACTTACCCCACGTTCGGTCCACTGTGTGC
CGAACATGCTCCTTCACTATTTTAACATGTGGAATTAATTCTCATGTTTGACAGCTTATCATCGAACTCT
AAGAGGTGATACTTATTTACTGTAAAACTGTGACGATAAAACCGGAAGGAAGAATAAGAAAACTCGAACT
GATCTATAATGCCTATTTTCTGTAAAGAGTTTAAGCTATGAAAGCCTCGGCATTTTGGCCGCTCCTAGGT
AGTGCTTTTTTTCCAAGGACAAAACAGTTTCTTTTTCTTGAGCAGGTTTTATGTTTCGGTAATCATAAAC
AATAAATAAATTATTTCATTTATGTTTAAAAATAAAAAATAAAAAAGTATTTTAAATTTTTAAAAAAGTT
GATTATAAGCATGTGACCTTTTGCAAGCAATTAAATTTTGCAATTTGTGATTTAGGCAAAAGTTACTATT
TCTGGCTCGTGTAATATATGTATGCTAATGTGAACTTTTACAAAGTCGATATGGACTTAGTCAAAAGAAA
TTTTCTTAAAAATATATAGCACTAGCCAATTTAGCACTTCTTTATGAGATATATTATAGACTTTATTAAG
CCAGATTTGTGTATTATATGTATTTACCCGGCGAATCATGGACATACATTCTGAAATAGGTAATATTCTC
TATGGTGAGACAGCATAGATAACCTAGGATACAAGTTAAAAGCTAGTACTGTTTTGCAGTAATTTTTTTC
TTTTTTATAAGAATGTTACCACCTAAATAAGTTATAAAGTCAATAGTTAAGTTTGATATTTGATTGTAAA
ATACCGTAATATATTTGCATGATCAAAAGGCTCAATGTTGACTAGCCAGCATGTCAACCACTATATTGAT
CACCGATATTAGGACTTCCACACCAACTAGTAATATGACAATAAATTCAAGATATTCTTCATGAGAATGG
CCCAGCGATTATGCGGTGTGAAATACCGCACAGATGCGTAAGGAGAAAATACCGCATCAGGCGCCATTCG
CCATTCAGGCTGCGCAACTGTTGGGAAGGGCGATCGGTGCGGGCCTCTTCGCTATTACGCCAGCTGGCAC
GACAGGTTTCCCGACTGGAAAGCGGGCAGTGAGCGCAACGCAATTAATGTGAGTTAGCTCACTCATTAGG
CACCCCAGGCTTTACACTTTATGCTTCCGGCTCGTATGTTGTGTGGAATTGTGAGCGGATAACAATTTCA
CACAGGAAACAGCTATGACCATGATTACGCCAAGCGCGCAATTAACCCTCACTAAAGGGAACAAAAGCTG
GAGCTCGCCGGGATCGAAGAAATGATGGTAAATGAAATAGGAAATCAAGGAGCATGAAGGCAAAAGACAA
ATATAAGGGTCGAACGAAAAATAAAGTGAAAAGTGTTGATATGATGTATTTGGCTTTGCGGCGCCGAAAA
AACGAGTTTACGCAATTGCACAATCATGCTGACTCTGTGGCGGACCCGCGCTCTTGCCGGCCCGGCGATA
ACGCTGGGCGTGAGGCTGTGCCCGGCGGAGTTTTTTGCGCCTGCATTTTCCAAGGTTTACCCTGCGCTAA
GGGGCGAGATTGGAGAAGCAATAAGAATGCCGGTTGGGGTTGCGATGATGACGACCACGACAACTGGTGT
CATTATTTAAGTTGCCGAAAGAACCTGAGTGCATTTGCAACATGAGTATACTAGAAGAATGAGCCAAGAC
TTGCGAGACGCGAGTTTGCCGGTGGTGCGAACAATAGAGCGACCATGACCTTGAAGGTGAGACGCGCATA
ACCGCTAGAGTACTTTGAAGAGGAAACAGCAATAGGGTTGCTACCAGTATAAATAGACAGGTACATACAA
CACTGGAAATGGTTGTCTGTTTGAGTACGCTTTCAATTCATTTGGGTGTGCACTTTATTATGTTACAATA
TGGAAGGGAACTTTACACTTCTCCTATGCACATATATTAATTAAAGTCCAATGCTAGTAGAGAAGGGGGG
TAACACCCCTCCGCGCTCTTTTCCGATTTTTTTCTAAACCGTGGAATATTTCGGAT
